Addgene plasmid #184611: pCIS.MTRIA-NOC
Purpose: For expression of a fluorescent sensor for nociceptin in mammalian cells
Depositing lab: Hiroshi Hibino & Daisuke Ino. Publication: A fluorescent sensor for real-time measurement of extracellular oxytocin dynamics in the brain. Ino D, Tanaka Y, Hibino H, Nishiyama M. Nat Methods. 2022 Sep 22. pii: 10.1038/s41592-022-01597-x. doi: 10.1038/s41592-022-01597-x. PubMed 36138174.
Backbone
  Vector backbone: pCIS
  Vector type: Mammalian Expression
Growth in bacteria
  Bacterial resistance: Ampicillin, 100 μg/mL
  Growth temperature: 37°C
  Growth strain: DH5alpha
  Copy number: High Copy
Gene/Insert
  Gene/Insert name: MTRIA-NOC (alt name: NOC biosensor)
  Species: Synthetic
  Insert size (bp): 1824
  Promoter: CAG promoter
  Cloning method: Restriction Enzyme; 5′ cloning site EcoRI (unknown if destroyed); 3′ cloning site BamHI (unknown if destroyed)
Terms and licenses: Academic/Nonprofit Terms; Industry Terms: Not Available to Industry
Depositor comments: Please visit https://doi.org/10.1101/2021.07.30.454450 for bioRxiv preprint.
How to cite: pCIS.MTRIA-NOC was a gift from Hiroshi Hibino & Daisuke Ino (Addgene plasmid # 184611 ; http://n2t.net/addgene:184611 ; RRID:Addgene_184611)
