[The description below was written by a language model from this plasmid's Addgene catalogue record and pLannotate feature annotations shown in this document.]
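Description:
pCIS.MTRIA-NOC is a mammalian expression plasmid built on the pCIS backbone that encodes MTRIA-NOC, a synthetic, genetically encoded fluorescent sensor for the neuropeptide nociceptin. In bacteria it is maintained at high copy from a ColE1/pUC-type origin and selected with ampicillin through the β-lactamase gene. The 6,993 nt sequence also carries pBluescript-derived remnants, including an f1 phage origin, flanking T7 and T3 promoters, lac promoter/operator elements, and fragments of lacZα and the multiple cloning site. No mammalian selection marker is annotated.

The 1,824 bp insert, recorded as cloned between EcoRI and BamHI sites, is driven by the CAG promoter. This appears in the feature table as the CMV immediate-early enhancer, the chicken β-actin promoter and a chimeric β-actin/β-globin intron, a combination that gives strong constitutive expression in many mammalian cell types. Transcripts terminate at a rabbit β-globin polyadenylation signal, and the short upstream match labelled HBB is probably part of this β-globin 3′ region. Within the insert, annotation detects an N-terminal portion of the human nociceptin receptor OPRL1 followed by a GFP-derived coding segment labelled cEGFP. About 360 nt between the end of that segment and the downstream cloning site is unannotated. This layout fits a GPCR-based sensor in which a fluorescent protein module sits inside the receptor, so that ligand-induced conformational change alters fluorescence, with the unannotated stretch presumably encoding the rest of the receptor. The record does not spell out this architecture, the linkers or any mutations. The stated use is expression of the sensor in mammalian cells to report nociceptin optically.
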