Features (pLannotate 1.2.2; 21 found; start..end, strand, type, name):
      1..304     +  enhancer       CMV enhancer: human cytomegalovirus immediate early enhancer
    306..581     +  promoter       chicken β-actin promoter: No description available
    582..1598    +  intron         chimeric intron: chimera between introns from chicken β-actin and rabbit β-globin
   1652..1691    -  misc_feature   MCS (fragment): pBluescript multiple cloning site
   1695..2399    +  CDS            OPRL1 (fragment): OPRX_HUMAN - Also known as OOR, ORL1. Experimental evidence at protein level: Swiss-Prot protein existence level 1. G-protein coupled opioid receptor that functions as receptor for the endogenous neuropeptide nociceptin. Ligand binding causes a conformation change that triggers signaling via guanine nucleotide- binding proteins (G proteins) and modulates the activity of down-stream effectors. Signaling via G proteins mediates inhibition of adenylate cyclase activity and calcium channel activity. Arrestins modulate signaling via G proteins and mediate the activation of alternative signaling pat
   2436..3158    +  CDS            cEGFP: cEGFP is a basic (constitutively fluorescent) green fluorescent protein published in 2008, derived from Aequorea victoria.
   3519..3544    -  misc_feature   MCS (fragment): pBluescript multiple cloning site
   3545..3619    +  CDS            HBB (fragment): HBB_PONPY - Experimental evidence at transcript level: Swiss-Prot protein existence level 2. Involved in oxygen transport from the lung to the various peripheral tissues. From Pongo pygmaeus (Bornean orangutan).
   3690..3745    +  polyA_signal   β-globin poly(A) signal: rabbit β-globin polyadenylation signal (Gil and Proudfoot, 1987)
   4100..4118    -  promoter       T3 promoter: promoter for bacteriophage T3 RNA polymerase
   4163..4179    -  protein_bind   lac operator: The lac repressor binds to the lac operator to inhibit transcription in E. coli. This inhibition can be relieved by adding lactose or isopropyl-β-D-thiogalactopyranoside (IPTG). lac repressor encoded by lacI
   4187..4217    -  promoter       lac promoter: promoter for the E. coli lac operon
   4232..4253    -  protein_bind   CAP binding site: CAP binding activates transcription in the presence of cAMP. E. coli catabolite activator protein
   4266..4358    -  CDS            lacI (fragment): lac repressor; lacI; The lac repressor binds to the lac operator to inhibit transcription in E. coli. This inhibition can be relieved by adding lactose or isopropyl-β-D-thiogalactopyranoside (IPTG).
   4541..5129    -  rep_origin     ori: high-copy-number ColE1/pMB1/pBR322/pUC origin of replication
   5300..6160    -  CDS            AmpR: β-lactamase; bla; confers resistance to ampicillin, carbenicillin, and related antibiotics
   6161..6265    -  promoter       AmpR promoter: bla
   6292..6720    +  rep_origin     f1 ori (sequence partly withheld): f1 bacteriophage origin of replication; arrow indicates direction of (+) strand synthesis
   6751..6908    -  CDS            lacZα (fragment): LacZα fragment of β-galactosidase; lacZ fragment
   6911..6929    +  promoter       T7 promoter: promoter for bacteriophage T7 RNA polymerase
   6944..6993    +  enhancer       CMV enhancer (fragment): human cytomegalovirus immediate early enhancer
>Addgene plasmid #184611 | pCIS.MTRIA-NOC | addgene full sequence | sequence record 364396 | Addgene NGS Result
CGTTACATAACTTACGGTAAATGGCCCGCCTGGCTGACCGCCCAACGACCCCCGCCCATTGACGTCAATA
ATGACGTATGTTCCCATAGTAACGCCAATAGGGACTTTCCATTGACGTCAATGGGTGGAGTATTTACGGT
AAACTGCCCACTTGGCAGTACATCAAGTGTATCATATGCCAAGTACGCCCCCTATTGACGTCAATGACGG
TAAATGGCCCGCCTGGCATTATGCCCAGTACATGACCTTATGGGACTTTCCTACTTGGCAGTACATCTAC
GTATTAGTCATCGCTATTACCATGGTCGAGGTGAGCCCCACGTTCTGCTTCACTCTCCCCATCTCCCCCC
CCTCCCCACCCCCAATTTTGTATTTATTTATTTTTTAATTATTTTGTGCAGCGATGGGGGCGGGGGGGGG
GGGGGCGCGCGCCAGGCGGGGCGGGGCGGGGCGAGGGGCGGGGCGGGGCGAGGCGGAGAGGTGCGGCGGC
AGCCAATCAGAGCGGCGCGCTCCGAAAGTTTCCTTTTATGGCGAGGCGGCGGCGGCGGCGGCCCTATAAA
AAGCGAAGCGCGCGGCGGGCGGGAGTCGCTGCGCGCTGCCTTCGCCCCGTGCCCCGCTCCGCCGCCGCCT
CGCGCCGCCCGCCCCGGCTCTGACTGACCGCGTTACTCCCACAGGTGAGCGGGCGGGACGGCCCTTCTCC
TCCGGGCTGTAATTAGCGCTTGGTTTAATGACGGCTTGTTTCTTTTCTGTGGCTGCGTGAAAGCCTTGAG
GGGCTCCGGGAGGGCCCTTTGTGCGGGGGGAGCGGCTCGGGGGGTGCGTGCGTGTGTGTGTGCGTGGGGA
GCGCCGCGTGCGGCTCCGCGCTGCCCGGCGGCTGTGAGCGCTGCGGGCGCGGCGCGGGGCTTTGTGCGCT
CCGCAGTGTGCGCGAGGGGAGCGCGGCCGGGGGCGGTGCCCCGCGGTGCGGGGGGGGCTGCGAGGGGAAC
AAAGGCTGCGTGCGGGGTGTGTGCGTGGGGGGGTGAGCAGGGGGTGTGGGCGCGTCGGTCGGGCTGCAAC
CCCCCCTGCACCCCCCTCCCCGAGTTGCTGAGCACGGCCCGGCTTCGGGTGCGGGGCTCCGTACGGGGCG
TGGCGCGGGGCTCGCCGTGCCGGGCGGGGGGTGGCGGCAGGTGGGGGTGCCGGGCGGGGCGGGGCCGCCT
CGGGCCGGGGAGGGCTCGGGGGAGGGGCGCGGCGGCCCCCGGAGCGCCGGCGGCTGTCGAGGCGCGGCGA
GCCGCAGCCATTGCCTTTTATGGTAATCGTGCGAGAGGGCGCAGGGACTTCCTTTGTCCCAAATCTGTGC
GGAGCCGAAATCTGGGAGGCGCCGCCGCACCCCCTCTAGCGGGCGCGGGGCGAAGCGGTGCGGCGCCGGC
AGGAAGGAAATGGGCGGGGAGGGCCTTCGTGCGTCGCCGCGCCGCCGTCCCCTTCTCCCTCTCCAGCCTC
GGGGCTGTCCGCGGGGGGACGGCTGCCTTCGGGGGGGACGGGGCAGGGCGGGGTTCGGCTTCTGGCGTGT
GACCGGCGGCTCTAGAGCCTCTGCTAACCATGTTCATGCCTTCTTCTTTTTCCTACAGCTCCTGGGCAAC
GTGCTGGTTATTGTGCTGTCTCATCATTTTGGCAAAGGATTCCTCGAGGTCGACGGTATCGATAAGCTTG
ATATCGAATTCACCATGGAGTCCCTCTTTCCTGCCCCATTCTGGGAGGTCTTGTATGGCAGCCACTTTCA
AGGGAACCTGTCTCTCCTAAATGAGACCGTACCCCATCACCTGCTCCTCAATGCTAGCCACAGTGCCTTC
CTGCCCCTTGGACTCAAGGTCACCATCGTGGGGCTCTACTTGGCTGTGTGCATCGGGGGGCTCCTGGGGA
ACTGCCTCGTCATGTATGTCATCCTCAGGCACACCAAGATGAAGACTGCTACCAACATTTACATATTTAA
TCTGGCACTGGCTGATACCCTGGTCTTGCTGACACTGCCCTTCCAGGGCACAGACATCCTTCTGGGCTTC
TGGCCATTTGGGAATGCACTGTGCAAGACGGTCATTGCTATCGACTACTACAACATGTTTACCAGCACTT
TCACTTTGACTGCCATGAGTGTAGACCGTTATGTAGCTATCTGCCACCCTATCCGTGCCCTTGATGTTCG
GACATCCAGTAAAGCCCAGGCCGTTAATGTGGCCATATGGGCCCTGGCTTCGGTGGTTGGTGTTCCTGTT
GCCATCATGGGCTCAGCACAAGTGGAGGATGAAGAGATCGAGTGCCTGGTGGAGATCCCCGCCCCTCAGG
ACTATTGGGGCCCTGTATTTGCCATCTGCATCTTCCTTTTTTCCTTCATCATCCCGGTTCTGATCATCTC
TGTCTGCTACAGCCTCATGTGCTACAAAATATGGCGAAATTTCAAAGGGAAATTAAACGTCTATATCAAG
GCCGACAAGCAGAAGAACGGCATCAAGGCGAACTTCCACATCCGCCACAACATCGAGGACGGCGGCGTGC
AGCTCGCCTACCACTACCAGCAGAACACCCCCATCGGCGACGGCCCCGTGCTGCTGCCCGACAACCACTA
CCTGAGCGTGCAGACCAAACTTTCGAAAGACCCCAACGAGAAGCGCGATCACATGGTCCTGCTGGAGTTC
GTGACCGCCGCCGGGATCACTCTCGGCATGGACGAGCTGTACAAGGGCGGTACCGGAGGGATGATGGTGA
GAAAGGGCGAGGAGCTGTTCACCGGGGTGGTGCCCATCCTGGTCGAGCTGGACGGCGACGTAAACGGCCA
CAAGTTCAGCGTGTCCGGCGAGGGTGAGGGCGATGCCACCTACGGCAAGCTGACCCTGAAGTTCATCTGC
ACCACCGGCAAGCTGCCCGTGCCCTGGCCCACCCTCGTGACCACCCTGACCTACGGCGTGCAGTGCTTCA
GCCGCTACCCCGACCACATGAAGCAGCACGACTTCTTCAAGTCCGCCATGCCCGAAGGCTACATCCAGGA
GCGCACCATCTTCTTCAAGGACGACGGCCACTACAAGACCCGCGCCGAGGTGAAGTTCGAGGGCGACACC
CTGGTGAACCGCATCGAGCTGAAGGGCATCGACTTCAAGGAGGACGGCAACATCCTGGGGCACAAGCTGG
AGTACAACTCAGTAATCTCCAAGGCAAAGATACGCACAGTGAAAATGGTACTGGTAGTTGTGGCTGTGTT
TGTGGGCTGCTGGACACCTGTGCAGGTCTTTGTCCTGGTTCAAGGACTGGGTGTTCAGCCAGGTAGTGAG
ACTGCAGTAGCCATTCTGCGCTTCTGCACAGCCCTGGGCTATGTCAACAGTTGTCTCAATCCCATTCTCT
ATGCTTTCTTGGATGAGAACTTCAAGGCCTGCTTTAGAAAGTTCTGCTGTGCTTCTGCCCTGCACCGGGA
GATGCAGGTTTCTGATCGTGTGCGCAGCATTGCCAAGGATGTAGGCCTTGGTTGCAAGACCTCTGAGACA
GTACCACGGCCGGCATGAGGATCCACTAGTTCTAGAGCGGCCGCTTCACTCCTCAGGTGCAGGCTGCCTA
TCAGAAGGTGGTGGCTGGTGTGGCCAATGCCCTGGCTCACAAATACCACTGAGATCTTTTTCCCTCTGCC
AAAAATTATGGGGACATCATGAAGCCCCTTGAGCATCTGACTTCTGGCTAATAAAGGAAATTTATTTTCA
TTGCAATAGTGTGTTGGAATTTTTTGTGTCTCTCACTCGGAAGGACATATGGGAGGGCAAATCATTTAAA
ACATCAGAATGAGTATTTGGTTTAGAGTTTGGCAACATATGCCCATATGCTGGCTGCCATGAACAAAGGT
TGGCTATAAAGAGGTCATCAGTATATGAAACAGCCCCCTGCTGTCCATTCCTTATTCCATAGAAAAGCCT
TGACTTGAGGTTAGATTTTTTTTATATTTTGTTTTGTGTTATTTTTTTCTTTAACATCCCTAAAATTTTC
CTTACATGTTTTACTAGCCAGATTTTTCCTCCTCTCCTGACTACTCCCAGTCATAGCTGTCCCTCTTCTC
TTATGAAGATCCCTCGACCTGGAGCTCCAGCTTTTGTTCCCTTTAGTGAGGGTTAATTTCGAGCTTGGCG
TAATCATGGTCATAGCTGTTTCCTGTGTGAAATTGTTATCCGCTCACAATTCCACACAACATACGAGCCG
GAAGCATAAAGTGTAAAGCCTGGGGTGCCTAATGAGTGAGCTAACTCACATTAATTGCGTTGCGCTCACT
GCCCGCTTTCCAGTCGGGAAACCTGTCGTGCCAGCTGCATTAATGAATCGGCCAACGCGCGGGGAGAGGC
GGTTTGCGTATTGGGCGCTCTTCCGCTTCCTCGCTCACTGACTCGCTGCGCTCGGTCGTTCGGCTGCGGC
GAGCGGTATCAGCTCACTCAAAGGCGGTAATACGGTTATCCACAGAATCAGGGGATAACGCAGGAAAGAA
CATGTGAGCAAAAGGCCAGCAAAAGGCCAGGAACCGTAAAAAGGCCGCGTTGCTGGCGTTTTTCCATAGG
CTCCGCCCCCCTGACGAGCATCACAAAAATCGACGCTCAAGTCAGAGGTGGCGAAACCCGACAGGACTAT
AAAGATACCAGGCGTTTCCCCCTGGAAGCTCCCTCGTGCGCTCTCCTGTTCCGACCCTGCCGCTTACCGG
ATACCTGTCCGCCTTTCTCCCTTCGGGAAGCGTGGCGCTTTCTCATAGCTCACGCTGTAGGTATCTCAGT
TCGGTGTAGGTCGTTCGCTCCAAGCTGGGCTGTGTGCACGAACCCCCCGTTCAGCCCGACCGCTGCGCCT
TATCCGGTAACTATCGTCTTGAGTCCAACCCGGTAAGACACGACTTATCGCCACTGGCAGCAGCCACTGG
TAACAGGATTAGCAGAGCGAGGTATGTAGGCGGTGCTACAGAGTTCTTGAAGTGGTGGCCTAACTACGGC
TACACTAGAAGAACAGTATTTGGTATCTGCGCTCTGCTGAAGCCAGTTACCTTCGGAAAAAGAGTTGGTA
GCTCTTGATCCGGCAAACAAACCACCGCTGGTAGCGGTGGTTTTTTTGTTTGCAAGCAGCAGATTACGCG
CAGAAAAAAAGGATCTCAAGAAGATCCTTTGATCTTTTCTACGGGGTCTGACGCTCAGTGGAACGAAAAC
TCACGTTAAGGGATTTTGGTCATGAGATTATCAAAAAGGATCTTCACCTAGATCCTTTTAAATTAAAAAT
GAAGTTTTAAATCAATCTAAAGTATATATGAGTAAACTTGGTCTGACAGTTACCAATGCTTAATCAGTGA
GGCACCTATCTCAGCGATCTGTCTATTTCGTTCATCCATAGTTGCCTGACTCCCCGTCGTGTAGATAACT
ACGATACGGGAGGGCTTACCATCTGGCCCCAGTGCTGCAATGATACCGCGAGACCCACGCTCACCGGCTC
CAGATTTATCAGCAATAAACCAGCCAGCCGGAAGGGCCGAGCGCAGAAGTGGTCCTGCAACTTTATCCGC
CTCCATCCAGTCTATTAATTGTTGCCGGGAAGCTAGAGTAAGTAGTTCGCCAGTTAATAGTTTGCGCAAC
GTTGTTGCCATTGCTACAGGCATCGTGGTGTCACGCTCGTCGTTTGGTATGGCTTCATTCAGCTCCGGTT
CCCAACGATCAAGGCGAGTTACATGATCCCCCATGTTGTGCAAAAAAGCGGTTAGCTCCTTCGGTCCTCC
GATCGTTGTCAGAAGTAAGTTGGCCGCAGTGTTATCACTCATGGTTATGGCAGCACTGCATAATTCTCTT
ACTGTCATGCCATCCGTAAGATGCTTTTCTGTGACTGGTGAGTACTCAACCAAGTCATTCTGAGAATAGT
GTATGCGGCGACCGAGTTGCTCTTGCCCGGCGTCAATACGGGATAATACCGCGCCACATAGCAGAACTTT
AAAAGTGCTCATCATTGGAAAACGTTCTTCGGGGCGAAAACTCTCAAGGATCTTACCGCTGTTGAGATCC
AGTTCGATGTAACCCACTCGTGCACCCAACTGATCTTCAGCATCTTTTACTTTCACCAGCGTTTCTGGGT
GAGCAAAAACAGGAAGGCAAAATGCCGCAAAAAAGGGAATAAGGGCGACACGGAAATGTTGAATACTCAT
ACTCTTCCTTTTTCAATATTATTGAAGCATTTATCAGGGTTATTGTCTCATGAGCGGATACATATTTGAA
TGTATTTAGAAAAATAAACAAATAGGGGTTCCGCGCACATTTCCCCGAAAAGTGCCACCTG
[124 nt withheld, positions 6292-6415]
C
[91 nt withheld, positions 6417-6507]
A
[49 nt withheld, positions 6509-6557]
CCTTTGACGTTGGAGTCCACGTTCTTT
[37 nt withheld, positions 6585-6621]
ACCCTATCTCGGTCTATTCTTTTGATTTATAAGGGATTTTGCCGATTTCGGCCTATTGGTTAAAAAATGA
GCTGATTTAACAAAAATTTAACGCGAATTTTAACAAAATATTAACGCTTACAATTTCCATTCGCCATTCA
GGCTGCGCAACTGTTGGGAAGGGCGATCGGTGCGGGCCTCTTCGCTATTACGCCAGCTGGCGAAAGGGGG
ATGTGCTGCAAGGCGATTAAGTTGGGTAACGCCAGGGTTTTCCCAGTCACGACGTTGTAAAACGACGGCC
AGTGAATTGTAATACGACTCACTATAGGGCGAATTGGGTACCTAGTAATCAATTACGGGGTCATTAGTTC
ATAGCCCATATATGGAGTTCCG
